>Addgene plasmid #40176 | pTriExRhoA2G | addgene full sequence | sequence record 247562 | Addgene NGS Result
TCCTGCATCTTTTAATCAAATCCCAAGATGTGTATAAACGCGCCGGTATGTACAGGAAGAGGTTTATACT
AAACTGTTACATTGCAAACGTGGTTTCGTGTGCCAAGTGTGAAAACCGATGTTTAATCAAGGCTCTGACG
CATTTCTACAACCACGACTCCAAGTGTGTGGGTGAAGTCATGCATCTTTTAATCAAATCCCAAGATGTGT
ATAAACCACCAAACTGCCAAAAAATGAAAACTGTCGACAAGCTCTGTCCGTTTGCTGGCAACTGCAAGGG
TCTCAATCCTATTTGTAATTATTGAATAATAAAACAATTATAAATGTCAAATTTGTTTTTTATTAACGAT
ACAAACCAAACGCAACAAGAACATTTGTAGTATTATCTATAATTGAAAACGCGTAGTTATAATCGCTGAG
GTAATATTTAAAATCATTTTCAAATGATTCACAGTTAATTTGCGACAATATAATTTTATTTTCACATAAA
CTAGACGCCTTGTCGTCTTCTTCTTCGTATTCCTTCTCTTTTTCATTTTTCTCTTCATAAAAATTAACAT
AGTTATTATCGTATCCATATATGTATCTATCGTATAGAGTAAATTTTTTGTTGTCATAAATATATATGTC
TTTTTTAATGGGGTGTATAGTACCGCTGCGCATAGTTTTTCTGTAATTTACAACAGTGCTATTTTCTGGT
AGTTCTTCGGAGTGTGTTGCTTTAATTATTAAATTTATATAATCAATGAATTTGGGATCGTCGGTTTTGT
ACAATATGTTGCCGGCATAGTACGCAGCTTCTTCTAGTTCAATTACACCATTTTTTAGCAGCACCGGATT
AACATAACTTTCCAAAATGTTGTACGAACCGTTAAACAAAAACAGTTCACCTCCCTTTTCTATACTATTG
TCTGCGAGCAGTTGTTTGTTGTTAAAAATAACAGCCATTGTAATGAGACGCACAAACTAATATCACAAAC
TGGAAATGTCTATCAATATATAGTTGCTGATGGCCGGCCTATTAATAGTAATCAATTACGGGGTCATTAG
TTCATAGCCCATATATGGAGTTCCGCGTTACATAACTTACGGTAAATGGCCCGCCTGGCTGACCGCCCAA
CGACCCCCGCCCATTGACGTCAATAATGACGTATGTTCCCATAGTAACGCCAATAGGGACTTTCCATTGA
CGTCAATGGGTGGAGTATTTACGGTAAACTGCCCACTTGGCAGTACATCAAGTGTATCATATGCCAAGTC
CGCCCCCTATTGACGTCAATGACGGTAAATGGCCCGCCTGGCATTATGCCCAGTACATGACCTTACGGGA
CTTTCCTACTTGGCAGTACATCTACGTATTAGTCATCGCTATTACCATGCTGATGCGGTTTTGGCAGTAC
ACCAATGGGCGTGGATAGCGGTTTGACTCACGGGGATTTCCAAGTCTCCACCCCATTGACGTCAATGGGA
GTTTGTTTTGGCACCAAAATCAACGGGACTTTCCAAAATGTCGTAATAACCCCGCCCCGTTGACGCAAAT
GGGCGGTAGGCGTGTACGGTGGGAGGTCTATATAAGCAGACGTCGTTTAGTGAACCGTCAGATCACTAGA
TGCTTTATTGCGGTAGTTTATCACAGTTAAATTGCTAACGCCAGTCTCGAACTTAACGTGCAGAAGTTGG
TCGTGAGGCACTGGGCAGGTAAGTATCGGGCCCTTTGTGCGGGGGGAGCGGCTCGGGGCTGTCCGCGGGG
GGACGGCTGCCTTCGGGGGGGACGGGGCAGGGCGGGGTTCGGCTTCTGGCGTGTGACCGGCGGCTCTAGA
GCCTCTGCTAACCATGTTCATGCCTTCTTCTTTTTCCTACAGCTCCTGGGCAACGTGCTGGTTATTGTGC
TGTCTCATCATTTTGGCAAAGAATTGGATCGGACCGAAATTAATACGACTCACTATAGGGGAATTGTGAG
CGGATAACAATTCCCCGGAGTTAATCCGGGACCTTTAATTCAACCCAACACAATATATTATAGTTAAATA
AGAATTATTATCAAATCATTTGTATATTAATTAAAATACTATACTGTAAATTACATTTTATTTACAATCA
AAGGAGATATACCATGGCACACCATCACCACCACCACGGGAGCGGGGAGCAGAAACTAATATCAGAGGAG
GATCTTGGCTCAGGTTCAGGATCCGGCGGCCACCACCGCGTTGACTTCAAGACCATCTACAGGGCCAAGA
AGGCGGTGAAGCTGCCCGACTATCACTTTGTGGACCACCGCATCGAGATCCTGAACCACGACAAGGACTA
CAACAAGGTGACCGTTTACGAGAGCGCCGTGGCCCGCAACTCCACCGACGGCATGGACGAGCTGTACAAG
GGTGCTAGCGGAGGAATGGTGAGCAAGGGCGAGGAGACCACAATGGGCGTAATCAAGCCCGACATGAAGA
TCAAGCTGAAGATGGAGGGCAACGTGAATGGCCACGCCTTCGTGATCGAGGGCGAGGGCGAGGGCAAGCC
CTACGACGGCACCAACACCATCAACCTGGAGGTGAAGGAGGGAGCCCCCCTGCCCTTCTCCTACGACATT
CTGACCACCGCGTTCGCCTACGGCAACAGGGCCTTCACCAAGTACCCCGACGACATCCCCAACTACTTCA
AGCAGTCCTTCCCCGAGGGCTACTCTTGGGAGCGCACCATGACCTTCGAGGACAAGGGCATCGTGAAGGT
GAAGTCCGACATCTCCATGGAGGAGGACTCCTTCATCTACGAGATACACCTCAAGGGCGAGAACTTCCCC
CCCAACGGCCCCGTGATGCAGAAGAAGACCACCGGCTGGGACGCCTCCACCGAGAGGATGTACGTGCGCG
ACGGCGTGCTGAAGGGCGACGTCAAGCACAAGCTGCTGCTGGAGGGCTCCGGAATCCTGGAGGACCTCAA
TATGCTCTACATCCGGCAGATGGCACTCAGCCTGGAGGACACAGAGCTGCAGAGGAAACTAGATCATGAG
ATCCGCATGAGGGATGGGGCCTGCAAGCTGCTGGCAGCCTGCTCCCAGCGAGAGCAGGCTCTGGAAGCCA
CCAAGAGCCTGCTGGTGTGCAACAGCCGTATTCTCAGCTACATGGGTGAGCTGCAGCGGCGAAAGGAGGC
CCAGGTGCTGGAGAAGACACCCGGGACTTCTGGTTCTGGTAAACCTGGTTCTGGTGAAGGTTCTACTAAA
ACTTCTGGTTCTGGTAAACCTGGTTCTGGTGAAGGTTCTACTAAAACTTCTGGTTCTGGTAAACCTGGTT
CTGGTGAAGGTTCTACTAAAACTTCTGGTTCTGGTAAACCTGGTTCTGGTGAAGGTTCTACTAAAACCGG
TGCGGCCGCGATGGTGAGCAAGGGCGAGGAGCTGTTCACCGGGGTGGTGCCCATCCTGGTCGAGCTGGAC
GGCGACGTAAACGGCCACAAGTTCAGCGTGTCCGGCGAGGGCGAGGGCGATGCCACCTACGGCAAGCTGA
CCCTGAAGCTGATCTGCACCACCGGCAAGCTGCCCGTGCCCTGGCCCACCCTCGTGACCACCCTGGGCTA
CGGCCTGCAGTGCTTCGCCCGCTACCCCGACCACATGAAGCAGCACGACTTCTTCAAGTCCGCCATGCCC
GAAGGCTACGTCCAGGAGCGCACCATCTTCTTCAAGGACGACGGCAACTACAAGACCCGCGCCGAGGTGA
AGTTCGAGGGCGACACCCTGGTGAACCGCATCGAGCTGAAGGGCATCGACTTCAAGGAGGACGGCAACAT
CCTGGGGCACAAGCTGGAGTACAACTACAACAGCCACAACGTCTATATCACCGCCGACAAGCAGAAGAAC
GGCATCAAGGCCAACTTCAAGATCCGCCACAACATCGAGGACGGCGGCGTGCAGCTCGCCGACCACTACC
AGCAGAACACCCCCATCGGCGACGGCCCCGTGCTGCTGCCCGACAACCACTACCTGAGCTACCAGTCCGC
CCTGAGCAAAGACCCCAACGAGAAGCGCGATCACATGGTCCTGCTGGAGTTCGTGACCGCCGCCGGGATC
ACTCTCGGCATGGACGAGCTGTACAAGGGTACC
[540 nt withheld, positions 4094-4633]
AGACGTGGGAAGAAAAAATCTGGTTGCCTTGTCTTGTGATAACTCGAGCACCACCATCACCATCACCATC
ACTAAGTGATTAACCTCAGGTGCAGGCTGCCTATCAGAAGGTGGTGGCTGGTGTGGCCAATGCCCTGGCT
CACAAATACCACTGAGATCGATCTTTTTCCCTCTGCCAAAAATTATGGGGACATCATGAAGCCCCTTGAG
CATCTGACTTCTGGCTAATAAAGGAAATTTATTTTCATTGCAATAGTGTGTTGGAATTTTTTGTGTCTCT
CACTCGGAAGGACATATGGGAGGGCAAATCATTTAAAACATCAGAATGAGTATTTGGTTTAGAGTTTGGC
AACATATGCCCATATGTAACTAGCATAACCCCTTGGGGCCTCTAAACGGGTCTTGAGGGGTTTTTTGCTG
AAAGCATGCGGAGGAAATTCTCCTTGAAGTTTCCCTGGTGTTCAAAGTAAAGGAGTTTGCACCAGACGCA
CCTCTGTTCACTGGTCCGGCGTATTAAAACACGATACATTGTTATTAGTACATTTATTAAGCGCTAGATT
CTGTGCGTTGTTGATTTACAGACAATTGTTGTACGTATTTTAATAATTCATTAAATTTATAATCTTTAGG
GTGGTATGTTAGAGCGAAAATCAAATGATTTTCAGCGTCTTTATATCTGAATTTAAATATTAAATCCTCA
ATAGATTTGTAAAATAGGTTTCGATTAGTTTCAAACAAGGGTTGTTTTTCCGAACCGATGGCTGGACTAT
CTAATGGATTTTCGCTCAACGCCACAAAACTTGCCAAATCTTGTAGCAGCAATCTAGCTTTGTCGATATT
CGTTTGTGTTTTGTTTTGTAATAAAGGTTCGACGTCGTTCAAAATATTATGCGCTTTTGTATTTCTTTCA
TCACTGTCGTTAGTGTACAATTGACTCGACGTAAACACGTTAAATAGAGCTTGGACATATTTAACATCGG
GCGTGTTAGCTTTATTAGGCCGATTATCGTCGTCGTCCCAACCCTCGTCGTTAGAAGTTGCTTCCGAAGA
CGATTTTGCCATAGCCACACGACGCCTATTAATTGTGTCGGCTAACACGTCCGCGATCAAATTTGTAGTT
GAGCTTTTTGGAATTGCGATCGCATAACTTCGTATAGCATACATTATACGAAGTTATAAGCTCGGAACGC
TGCGCTCGGTCGTTCGGCTGCGGCGAGCGGTATCAGCTCACTCAAAGGCGGTAATACGGTTATCCACAGA
ATCAGGGGATAACGCAGGAAAGAACATGTGAGCAAAAGGCCAGCAAAAGGCCAGGAACCGTAAAAAGGCC
GCGTTGCTGGCGTTTTTCCATAGGCTCCGCCCCCTGACGAGCATCACAAAAATCGACGCTCAAGTCAGAG
GTGGCGAAACCCGACAGGACTATAAAGATACCAGGCGTTTCCCCCTGGAAGCTCCCTCGTGCGCTCTCCT
GTTCCGACCCTGCCGCTTACCGGATACCTGTCCGCCTTTCTCCCTTCGGGAAGCGTGGCGCTTTCTCATA
GCTCACGCTGTAGGTATCTCAGTTCGGTGTAGGTCGTTCGCTCCAAGCTGGGCTGTGTGCACGAACCCCC
CGTTCAGCCCGACCGCTGCGCCTTATCCGGTAACTATCGTCTTGAGTCCAACCCGGTAAGACACGACTTA
TCGCCACTGGCAGCAGCCACTGGTAACAGGATTAGCAGAGCGAGGTATGTAGGCGGTGCTACAGAGTTCT
TGAAGTGGTGGCCTAACTACGGCTACACTAGAAGAACAGTATTTGGTATCTGCGCTCTGCTGAAGCCAGT
TACCTTCGGAAAAAGAGTTGGTAGCTCTTGATCCGGCAAACAAACCACCGCTGGTAGCGGTGGTTTTTTT
GTTTGCAAGCAGCAGATTACGCGCAGAAAAAAAGGATCTCAAGAAGATCCTTTGTTACCAATGCTTAATC
AGTGAGGCACCTATCTCAGCGATCTGTCTATTTCGTTCATCCATAGTTGCCTGACTCCCCGTCGTGTAGA
TAACTACGATACGGGAGGGCTTACCATCTGGCCCCAGTGCTGCAATGATACCGCGAGACCCACGCTCACC
GGCTCCAGATTTATCAGCAATAAACCAGCCAGCCGGAAGGGCCGAGCGCAGAAGTGGTCCTGCAACTTTA
TCCGCCTCCATCCAGTCTATTAATTGTTGCCGGGAAGCTAGAGTAAGTAGTTCGCCAGTTAATAGTTTGC
GCAACGTTGTTGCCATTGCTACAGGCATCGTGGTGTCACGCTCGTCGTTTGGTATGGCTTCATTCAGCTC
CGGTTCCCAACGATCAAGGCGAGTTACATGATCCCCCATGTTGTGCAAAAAAGCGGTTAGCTCCTTCGGT
CCTCCGATCGTTGTCAGAAGTAAGTTGGCCGCAGTGTTATCACTCATGGTTATGGCAGCACTGCATAATT
CTCTTACTGTCATGCCATCCGTAAGATGCTTTTCTGTGACTGGTGAGTACTCAACCAAGTCATTCTGAGA
ATAGTGTATGCGGCGACCGAGTTGCTCTTGCCCGGCGTCAATACGGGATAATACCGCGCCACATAGCAGA
ACTTTAAAAGTGCTCATCATTGGAAAACGTTCTTCGGGGCGAAAACTCTCAAGGATCTTACCGCTGTTGA
GATCCAGTTCGATGTAACCCACTCGTGCACCCAACTGATCTTCAGCATCTTTTACTTTCACCAGCGTTTC
TGGGTGAGCAAAAACAGGAAGGCAAAATGCCGCAAAAAAGGGAATAAGGGCGACACGGAAATGTTGAATA
CTCATACTCTTCCTTTTTCAATATTATTGAAGCATTTATCAGGGTTATTGTCTCATGTCCGCGCGTT
Features (pLannotate 1.2.2; 21 found; start..end, strand, type, name):
      4..39      +  CDS            lef2 (fragment): baculovirus late expression factor 2
    181..1008    +  misc_recomb    baculovirus recombination region (lef2/ORF603): contains ORF603 and part of lef2
   1020..1379    +  enhancer       CMV enhancer (fragment): human cytomegalovirus immediate early enhancer
   1381..1580    +  promoter       CMV promoter: human cytomegalovirus (CMV) immediate early promoter
   1732..1862    +  intron         chimeric intron (fragment): chimera between introns from chicken β-actin and rabbit β-globin
   1931..1949    +  promoter       T7 promoter: promoter for bacteriophage T7 RNA polymerase
   1950..1974    +  protein_bind   lac operator: The lac repressor binds to the lac operator to inhibit transcription in E. coli. This inhibition can be relieved by adding lactose or isopropyl-β-D-thiogalactopyranoside (IPTG). lac repressor encoded by lacI
   1990..2099    +  promoter       p10 promoter: baculovirus promoter for expression in insect cells
   2194..2380    +  CDS            mTFP1 (fragment): monomeric teal (cyan) fluorescent protein (Ai et al., 2006) mammalian codon-optimized
   2396..3013    +  CDS            mTFP1 (fragment): mTFP1 is a basic (constitutively fluorescent) cyan fluorescent protein published in 2006, derived from Clavularia sp.. It has low acid sensitivity.
   3371..4087    +  CDS            Venus: Venus is a basic (constitutively fluorescent) yellow fluorescent protein published in 2002, derived from Aequorea victoria. It is reported to be a rapidly-maturing weak dimer with moderate acid sensitivity.
   4094..4672    +  CDS            RhoA (sequence partly withheld): human Rho family small GTPase RhoA
   4685..4702    +  CDS            6xHis: 6xHis affinity tag
   4717..4785    +  CDS            HBB (fragment): HBB_PONPY - Experimental evidence at transcript level: Swiss-Prot protein existence level 2. Involved in oxygen transport from the lung to the various peripheral tissues. From Pongo pygmaeus (Bornean orangutan).
   4860..4915    +  polyA_signal   β-globin poly(A) signal: rabbit β-globin polyadenylation signal (Gil and Proudfoot, 1987)
   5003..5050    +  terminator     T7 terminator: transcription terminator for bacteriophage T7 RNA polymerase
   5063..5768    +  misc_recomb    baculovirus recombination region (ORF1629): contains part of ORF1629
   5777..5810    +  protein_bind   loxP: Cre-mediated recombination occurs in the 8-bp core sequence (GCATACAT). Cre recombinase
   5978..6565    -  rep_origin     ori: high-copy-number ColE1/pMB1/pBR322/pUC origin of replication
   6578..7438    -  CDS            AmpR: β-lactamase; bla; confers resistance to ampicillin, carbenicillin, and related antibiotics
   7439..7490    -  promoter       AmpR promoter (fragment): bla
