[The description below was written by a language model from this plasmid's Addgene catalogue record and pLannotate feature annotations shown in this document.]
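Description:
pTriExRhoA2G is a multi-host expression plasmid built on the Novagen pTriEx4 backbone, carrying a synthetic, genetically encoded FRET biosensor for the small GTPase RhoA. The construct is about 7.5 kb, of which roughly 2.6 kb is the insert cloned between PacI and XhoI. It is maintained in E. coli at high copy through a ColE1/pUC-type origin and selected with ampicillin via the β-lactamase gene.

The backbone stacks three promoter systems upstream of a single open reading frame. A CMV enhancer/promoter followed by a chimeric β-actin/β-globin intron drives expression in mammalian cells. A T7 promoter with a lac operator allows IPTG-regulated expression in bacteria. The baculovirus p10 promoter serves insect cells. The cassette is closed by a rabbit β-globin polyadenylation signal and a T7 terminator. The flanking lef2/ORF603 and ORF1629 regions permit homologous recombination into baculoviral DNA to produce recombinant virus, and a single loxP site lies beyond the ORF1629 arm.

In the annotated sequence the sensor comprises mTFP1 (detected as two adjacent fragments), an unannotated stretch of a few hundred base pairs, the yellow fluorescent protein Venus, and then human RhoA at the C-terminal end. The teal donor and yellow acceptor form the FRET pair. The unannotated segment presumably holds linker sequence or a Rho-binding sensing domain, but the record does not identify it. The catalogue lists an N-terminal His-Myc tag, whereas the only tag annotated is a 6xHis sequence just downstream of RhoA, probably backbone-derived; whether it is translated cannot be determined from the table. The plasmid comes from a toolkit for building sensitive FRET biosensors and is used to image RhoA signaling in space and time in living cells.
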