Addgene plasmid #40176: pTriExRhoA2G
Depositing lab: Olivier Pertz. Publication: A Versatile Toolkit to Produce Sensitive FRET Biosensors to Visualize Signaling in Time and Space. Fritz RD, Letzelter M, Reimann A, Martin K, Fusco L, Ritsma L, Ponsioen B, Fluri E, Schulte-Merker S, van Rheenen J, Pertz O. Sci Signal. 2013 Jul 23;6(285):rs12. doi: 10.1126/scisignal.2004135. PubMed 23882122.
Backbone
  Vector backbone: pTriEx4
  Backbone manufacturer: Novagen
  Backbone size w/o insert (bp): 4900
  Total vector size (bp): 7500
  Vector type: Mammalian Expression, Bacterial Expression, Insect Expression
Growth in bacteria
  Bacterial resistance: Ampicillin, 100 μg/mL
  Growth temperature: 37°C
  Growth strain: Top10
  Copy number: High Copy
Gene/Insert
  Gene/Insert name: RhoA Biosensor
  Species: Synthetic
  Insert size (bp): 2570
  Promoter: CMV
  Tag / fusion protein: His-Myc (N terminal on insert)
  Cloning method: Restriction Enzyme; 5′ cloning site PacI (not destroyed); 3′ cloning site XhoI (not destroyed)
  Sequencing primers: 5′ ctggttattgtgctgtctc; 3′ tcagtggtatttgtga
Terms and licenses: Academic/Nonprofit Terms; Industry Terms: Not Available to Industry
How to cite: pTriExRhoA2G was a gift from Olivier Pertz (Addgene plasmid # 40176 ; http://n2t.net/addgene:40176 ; RRID:Addgene_40176)
