>Addgene plasmid #40176 | pTriExRhoA2G | addgene partial sequence | sequence record 54408 | T7 5'-TAATACGACTCACTATAGGG-3'
ATCCGGGACCTTTAATTCAACCCAACACAATATATTATAGTTAAATAAGAATTATTATCAAATCATTTGT
ATATTAATTAAAATACTATACTGTAAATTACATTTTATTTACAATCAAAGGAGATATACCATGGCACACC
ATCACCACCACCACGGGAGCGGGGAGCAGAAACTAATATCAGAGGAGGATCTTGGCTCAGGTTCAGGATC
CGGCGGCCACCACCGCGTTGACTTCAAGACCATCTACAGGGCCAAGAAGGCGGTGAAGCTGCCCGACTAT
CACTTTGTGGACCACCGCATCGAGATCCTGAACCACGACAAGGACTACAACAAGGTGACCGTTTACGAGA
GCGCCGTGGCCCGCAACTCCACCGACGGCATGGACGAGCTGTACAAGGGTGCTAGCGGAGGAATGGTGAG
CAAGGGCGAGGAGACCACAATGGGCGTAATCAAGCCCGACATGAAGATCAAGCTGAAGATGGAGGGCAAC
GTGAATGGCCACGCCTTCGTGATCGAGGGCGAGGGCGAGGGCAAGCCCTACGACGGCACCAACACCATCA
ACCTGGAGGTGAAGGAGGGAGCCCCCCTGCCCTTCTCCTACGACATTCTGACCACCGCGTTCGCCTACGG
CAACAGGGCCTTCACCAAGTACCCCGACGACATCCCCAACTACTTCAAGCAGTCCTTCCCCGAGGGCTAC
TCTTGGGAGCGCACCATGACCTTCGAGGACAAGGGCATCGTGAAGGTGAAGTCCGACATCTCCATGGAGG
AGGACTCCTTCATCTACGAGATACACCTCAAGGGCGAGAACTTCCCCCCCAACGG
