>Addgene plasmid #40176 | pTriExRhoA2G | addgene partial sequence | sequence record 55027 | EGFP-C 5'-CATGGTCCTGCTGGAGTTCGTG-3'
GAGCTGTACAAGGGTACC
[540 nt withheld, positions 19-558]
AGACGTGGGAAGAAAAAATCTGGTTGCCTTGTCTTGTGATAACTCGAGCACCACCATCACCATCACCATC
ACTAAGTGATTAACCTCAGGTGCAGGCTGCCTATCAGAAGGTGGTGGCTGGTGTGGCCAATGCCCTGGCT
CACAAATACCACTGAGATCGATCTTTTTCCCTCTGCCAAAAATTATGGGGACATCATGAAGCCCCTTGAG
CATCTGACTTCTGGCTAATAAAGGAAATTTATTTTCATTGCAATAGTGTGTTGGAATTTTTTGTGTCTCT
CACTCGGAAGGACATATGGGAGGGCAAATCATTTAAAACATCA
